Addgene plasmid #96990: pMDC32-FIT2
Purpose: Express mouse FIT2 gene in plants.
Depositing lab: Kent Chapman. Depositing organization: University of North Texas. Publication: Mouse fat storage-inducing transmembrane protein 2 (FIT2) promotes lipid droplet accumulation in plants. Cai Y, McClinchie E, Price A, Nguyen TN, Gidda SK, Watt SC, Yurchenko O, Park S, Sturtevant D, Mullen RT, Dyer JM, Chapman KD. Plant Biotechnol J. 2016 Dec 17. doi: 10.1111/pbi.12678. PubMed 27987528.
Backbone
  Vector backbone: pMDC32
  Backbone size w/o insert (bp): 11752
  Vector type: Plant Expression
  Selectable markers: Hygromycin
Growth in bacteria
  Bacterial resistance: Kanamycin, 50 μg/mL
  Growth temperature: 37°C
  Growth strain: DH5alpha
  Copy number: High Copy
Gene/Insert
  Gene/Insert name: MmFIT2
  Species: M. musculus (mouse)
  Insert size (bp): 789
  Entrez Gene: Fitm2 (a.k.a. D930001I22Rik, Fit2)
  Promoter: 35S
  Cloning method: Restriction Enzyme; 5′ cloning site AscI (not destroyed); 3′ cloning site PacI (not destroyed)
Terms and licenses: Academic/Nonprofit Terms; Industry Terms: Not Available to Industry
Depositor comments: The sequences and maps of pMDC vectors can be obtained from the following website. http://www.botinst.uzh.ch/en/research/development/grossnik/vectors/MarkdGatewayVectors.html
How to cite: pMDC32-FIT2 was a gift from Kent Chapman (Addgene plasmid # 96990 ; http://n2t.net/addgene:96990 ; RRID:Addgene_96990)
