[The description below was written by a language model from this plasmid's Addgene catalogue record and pLannotate feature annotations shown in this document.]
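Description:
pMDC32-FIT2 is a binary T-DNA plant expression plasmid built on the pMDC32 backbone, designed to express the mouse fat storage-inducing transmembrane protein 2 (Fitm2, also called FIT2) in plants. The 789 bp mouse coding sequence was inserted by restriction cloning between AscI and PacI sites, both of which are retained. It sits downstream of a CaMV 35S promoter, a strong constitutive plant promoter, and upstream of a NOS terminator and polyadenylation signal. pMDC32 is a Gateway destination vector, and an attR2 site remains between the insert and the terminator; no attR1 site is annotated, consistent with the insert having replaced most of the Gateway cassette. No epitope tag or fluorescent reporter is annotated on the insert.

Between the right and left T-DNA border repeats, the plasmid also carries a plant selection cassette in which an enhanced CaMV 35S promoter with a duplicated enhancer drives hygromycin B phosphotransferase, followed by the CaMV poly(A) signal. Both cassettes would therefore be transferred together, and transformed plant tissue can be selected on hygromycin. Outside the borders, a kanamycin resistance gene provides bacterial selection. A ColE1/pMB1-type origin with the pBR322 bom region supports replication in E. coli, while the pVS1 oriV, RepA and StaA elements allow replication and stable maintenance in Agrobacterium. The sequenced record also shows an IS5 transposase (insH) annotation between the kanamycin gene and the E. coli origin, which suggests an insertion sequence picked up in the backbone. The associated work used the construct to test whether mouse FIT2 promotes lipid droplet accumulation in plant cells.
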