Features (pLannotate 1.2.2; 28 found; start..end, strand, type, name):
     21..41      -  misc_feature   MCS (fragment): pUC18/19 multiple cloning site
    116..460     +  promoter       CaMV 35S promoter: strong constitutive promoter from cauliflower mosaic virus
    413..459     +  promoter       minimal CaMV 35S promoter: minimal 35S promoter from cauliflower mosaic virus
    462..488     -  misc_feature   MCS (fragment): pUC18/19 multiple cloning site
    514..1299    +  CDS            Fitm2: FITM2_MOUSE - Also known as Fit2 From Mus musculus (Mouse).
   1311..1435    -  protein_bind   attR2: mutant version of attR; recombination site for the Gateway® LR reaction LR Clonase™
   1453..1488    -  misc_feature   MCS (fragment): pBluescript multiple cloning site
   1499..1751    +  terminator     NOS terminator: nopaline synthase terminator and poly(A) signal
   1790..1812    -  protein_bind   lac operator (fragment): The lac repressor binds to the lac operator to inhibit transcription in E. coli. This inhibition can be relieved by adding lactose or isopropyl-β-D-thiogalactopyranoside (IPTG). lac repressor encoded by lacI
   1816..1846    -  promoter       lac promoter: promoter for the E. coli lac operon
   1861..1882    -  protein_bind   CAP binding site: CAP binding activates transcription in the presence of cAMP. E. coli catabolite activator protein
   1895..1983    -  CDS            lacI (fragment): lac repressor; lacI; The lac repressor binds to the lac operator to inhibit transcription in E. coli. This inhibition can be relieved by adding lactose or isopropyl-β-D-thiogalactopyranoside (IPTG).
   2073..2749    +  promoter       CaMV 35S promoter (enhanced): cauliflower mosaic virus 35S promoter with a duplicated enhancer region
   2816..3841    +  CDS            HygR: hygromycin B phosphotransferase confers resistance to hygromycin
   3882..4056    +  polyA_signal   CaMV poly(A) signal: cauliflower mosaic virus polyadenylation signal
   4134..4158    -  misc_feature   LB T-DNA repeat: left border repeat from nopaline C58 T-DNA
   4583..5377    +  CDS            KanR: aminoglycoside phosphotransferase; aphA-3; confers resistance to kanamycin
   5534..6511    -  CDS            insH10 (sequence withheld): INH10_ECOLI - Protein inferred from homology: Swiss-Prot protein existence level 3. Involved in the transposition of the insertion sequence IS5. From Escherichia coli (strain K12).
   6510..6578    +  CDS            yghO (fragment) (sequence partly withheld): YGHO_ECOLI - Experimental evidence at transcript level: Swiss-Prot protein existence level 2. From Escherichia coli (strain K12).
   6663..7251    +  rep_origin     ori: high-copy-number ColE1/pMB1/pBR322/pUC origin of replication
   7437..7577    -  misc_feature   bom: basis of mobility region from pBR322
   7679..7718    -  CDS            rop (fragment): Rop protein, which maintains plasmids at low copy number; rop
   7921..8115    -  rep_origin     pVS1 oriV: origin of replication for the Pseudomonas plasmid pVS1 (Heeb et al., 2000)
   8181..9254    -  CDS            pVS1 RepA: replication protein from the Pseudomonas plasmid pVS1 (Heeb et al., 2000)
   9683..10312   -  CDS            pVS1 StaA: stability protein from the Pseudomonas plasmid pVS1 (Heeb et al., 2000)
  10872..11273   -  CDS            Y4CG_SINFN (fragment): Protein inferred from homology: Swiss-Prot protein existence level 3. From Sinorhizobium fredii (strain NBRC 101917 / NGR234).
  11613..11637   -  misc_feature   RB T-DNA repeat: right border repeat from nopaline C58 T-DNA
  11703..18      -  CDS            lacZα (fragment) (across the origin): LacZα fragment of β-galactosidase; lacZ fragment
>Addgene plasmid #96990 | pMDC32-FIT2 | addgene full sequence | sequence record 190319 | Addgene NGS Result
GTAAAACGACGGCCAGTGCCAAGCTTGCATGCCTGCAGGTCAACATGGTGGAGCACGACACACTTGTCTA
CTCCAAAAATATCAAAGATACAGTCTCAGAAGACCAAAGGGCAATTGAGACTTTTCAACAAAGGGTAATA
TCCGGAAACCTCCTCGGATTCCATTGCCCAGCTATCTGTCACTTTATTGTGAAGATAGTGGAAAAGGAAG
GTGGCTCCTACAAATGCCATCATTGCGATAAAGGAAAGGCCATCGTTGAAGATGCCTCTGCCGACAGTGG
TCCCAAAGATGGACCCCCACCCACGAGGAGCATCGTGGAAAAAGAAGACGTTCCAACCACGTCTTCAAAG
CAAGTGGATTGATGTGATATCTCCACTGACGTAAGGGATGACGCACAATCCCACTATCCTTCGCAAGACC
CTTCCTCTATATAAGGAAGTTCATTTCATTTGGAGAGGACCTCGACTCTAGAGGATCCCCGGGTACCGGG
CCCCCCCTCGAGGCGCGCCCACCATGGATCACCTGGAGCGCTGCGCGTGGTTTCTCCGCGGGACGCTGGT
GAGGGCGACGGTGCGGCGCCACCTGCCCTGGGCGCTGGTGGCCGCCATGCTGGCGGGCTCGGTCGTCAAG
GAGCTGTCCCCGCTGCCCGAGAGCTACCTCAGCAACAAGCGCAACGTCCTCAACGTGTATTTTGTTAAAT
TGGCCTGGGCCTGGACAGTCTGTCTCCTCCTGCCTTTCATTGCCCTTACCAACTACCACCTGACGGGCAA
GACCAGCCTGGTCCTGCGGCGGTTGAGCACCCTCCTCGTGGGCACAGCCATCTGGTATATCTGCACAGCC
CTCTTCTCCAACATTGAGCACTATACAGGCAGCTGCTACCAGTCCCCGGCCCTGGAGGGCGTCAGACAGG
AGCATCGCAGCAAGCAGCAGTGCCACCGGGAAGGGGGCTTCTGGCATGGCTTTGACATCTCGGGCCACTC
CTTCCTCTTGACCTTCTGTGCGCTCATGATTGTGGAAGAGATGGCCGTGCTGCATGAGGTGAAGACGGAC
CGCGGCCACCACCTCCATGCCGCCATCACCACCCTGGTTGTCGCCCTGGGTTTCCTGACCTTCATCTGGG
TGTGGATGTTTCTGTGCACAGCCGTTTATTTCCACGACTTGACCCAGAAAGTGTTCGGCACCATGTTTGG
TTTGTTGGGCTGGTACGGAACATATGGGTATTGGTATCTGAAGTCTTTCTCTCCAGGACTTCCTCCCCAG
AGTTGTAGTTTGACTTTGAAGCGAGATACTTACAAGAAATGAACGTCGACCATAGTGACTGGATATGTTG
TGTTTTACAGTATTATGTAGTCTGTTTTTTATGCAAAATCTAATTTAATATATTGATATTTATATCATTT
TACGTTTCTCGTTCAGCTTTCTTGTACAAAGTGGTTCGATAATTCTTAATTAACTAGTTCTAGAGCGGCC
GCCACCGCGGTGGAGCTCGAATTTCCCCGATCGTTCAAACATTTGGCAATAAAGTTTCTTAAGATTGAAT
CCTGTTGCCGGTCTTGCGATGATTATCATATAATTTCTGTTGAATTACGTTAAGCATGTAATAATTAACA
TGTAATGCATGACGTTATTTATGAGATGGGTTTTTATGATTAGAGTCCCGCAATTATACATTTAATACGC
GATAGAAAACAAAATATAGCGCGCAAACTAGGATAAATTATCGCGCGCGGTGTCATCTATGTTACTAGAT
CGGGAATTCGTAATCATGTCATAGCTGTTTCCTGTGTGAAATTGTTATCCGCTCACAATTCCACACAACA
TACGAGCCGGAAGCATAAAGTGTAAAGCCTGGGGTGCCTAATGAGTGAGCTAACTCACATTAATTGCGTT
GCGCTCACTGCCCGCTTTCCAGTCGGGAAACCTGTCGTGCCAGCTGCATTAATGAATCGGCCAACGCGCG
GGGAGAGGCGGTTTGCGTATTGGCTAGAGCAGCTTGCCAACATGGTGGAGCACGACACTCTCGTCTACTC
CAAGAATATCAAAGATACAGTCTCAGAAGACCAAAGGGCTATTGAGACTTTTCAACAAAGGGTAATATCG
GGAAACCTCCTCGGATTCCATTGCCCAGCTATCTGTCACTTCATCAAAAGGACAGTAGAAAAGGAAGGTG
GCACCTACAAATGCCATCATTGCGATAAAGGAAAGGCTATCGTTCAAGATGCCTCTGCCGACAGTGGTCC
CAAAGATGGACCCCCACCCACGAGGAGCATCGTGGAAAAAGAAGACGTTCCAACCACGTCTTCAAAGCAA
GTGGATTGATGTGAACATGGTGGAGCACGACACTCTCGTCTACTCCAAGAATATCAAAGATACAGTCTCA
GAAGACCAAAGGGCTATTGAGACTTTTCAACAAAGGGTAATATCGGGAAACCTCCTCGGATTCCATTGCC
CAGCTATCTGTCACTTCATCAAAAGGACAGTAGAAAAGGAAGGTGGCACCTACAAATGCCATCATTGCGA
TAAAGGAAAGGCTATCGTTCAAGATGCCTCTGCCGACAGTGGTCCCAAAGATGGACCCCCACCCACGAGG
AGCATCGTGGAAAAAGAAGACGTTCCAACCACGTCTTCAAAGCAAGTGGATTGATGTGATATCTCCACTG
ACGTAAGGGATGACGCACAATCCCACTATCCTTCGCAAGACCCTTCCTCTATATAAGGAAGTTCATTTCA
TTTGGAGAGGACACGCTGAAATCACCAGTCTCTCTCTACAAATCTATCTCTCTCGAGCTTTCGCAGATCC
GGGGGGCAATGAGATATGAAAAAGCCTGAACTCACCGCGACGTCTGTCGAGAAGTTTCTGATCGAAAAGT
TCGACAGCGTCTCCGACCTGATGCAGCTCTCGGAGGGCGAAGAATCTCGTGCTTTCAGCTTCGATGTAGG
AGGGCGTGGATATGTCCTGCGGGTAAATAGCTGCGCCGATGGTTTCTACAAAGATCGTTATGTTTATCGG
CACTTTGCATCGGCCGCGCTCCCGATTCCGGAAGTGCTTGACATTGGGGAGTTTAGCGAGAGCCTGACCT
ATTGCATCTCCCGCCGTTCACAGGGTGTCACGTTGCAAGACCTGCCTGAAACCGAACTGCCCGCTGTTCT
ACAACCGGTCGCGGAGGCTATGGATGCGATCGCTGCGGCCGATCTTAGCCAGACGAGCGGGTTCGGCCCA
TTCGGACCGCAAGGAATCGGTCAATACACTACATGGCGTGATTTCATATGCGCGATTGCTGATCCCCATG
TGTATCACTGGCAAACTGTGATGGACGACACCGTCAGTGCGTCCGTCGCGCAGGCTCTCGATGAGCTGAT
GCTTTGGGCCGAGGACTGCCCCGAAGTCCGGCACCTCGTGCACGCGGATTTCGGCTCCAACAATGTCCTG
ACGGACAATGGCCGCATAACAGCGGTCATTGACTGGAGCGAGGCGATGTTCGGGGATTCCCAATACGAGG
TCGCCAACATCTTCTTCTGGAGGCCGTGGTTGGCTTGTATGGAGCAGCAGACGCGCTACTTCGAGCGGAG
GCATCCGGAGCTTGCAGGATCGCCACGACTCCGGGCGTATATGCTCCGCATTGGTCTTGACCAACTCTAT
CAGAGCTTGGTTGACGGCAATTTCGATGATGCAGCTTGGGCGCAGGGTCGATGCGACGCAATCGTCCGAT
CCGGAGCCGGGACTGTCGGGCGTACACAAATCGCCCGCAGAAGCGCGGCCGTCTGGACCGATGGCTGTGT
AGAAGTACTCGCCGATAGTGGAAACCGACGCCCCAGCACTCGTCCGAGGGCAAAGAAATAGAGTAGATGC
CGACCGGGATCTGTCGATCGACAAGCTCGAGTTTCTCCATAATAATGTGTGAGTAGTTCCCAGATAAGGG
AATTAGGGTTCCTATAGGGTTTCGCTCATGTGTTGAGCATATAAGAAACCCTTAGTATGTATTTGTATTT
GTAAAATACTTCTATCAATAAAATTTCTAATTCCTAAAACCAAAATCCAGTACTAAAATCCAGATCCCCC
GAATTAATTCGGCGTTAATTCAGTACATTAAAAACGTCCGCAATGTGTTATTAAGTTGTCTAAGCGTCAA
TTTGTTTACACCACAATATATCCTGCCACCAGCCAGCCAACAGCTCCCCGACCGGCAGCTCGGCACAAAA
TCACCACTCGATACAGGCAGCCCATCAGTCCGGGACGGCGTCAGCGGGAGAGCCGTTGTAAGGCGGCAGA
CTTTGCTCATGTTACCGATGCTATTCGGAAGAACGGCAACTAAGCTGCCGGGTTTGAAACACGGATGATC
TCGCGGAGGGTAGCATGTTGATTGTAACGATGACAGAGCGTTGCTGCCTGTGATCACCGCGGTTTCAAAA
TCGGCTCCGTCGATACTATGTTATACGCCAACTTTGAAAACAACTTTGAAAAAGCTGTTTTCTGGTATTT
AAGGTTTTAGAATGCAAGGAACAGTGAATTGGAGTTCGTCTTGTTATAATTAGCTTCTTGGGGTATCTTT
AAATACTGTAGAAAAGAGGAAGGAAATAATAAATGGCTAAAATGAGAATATCACCGGAATTGAAAAAACT
GATCGAAAAATACCGCTGCGTAAAAGATACGGAAGGAATGTCTCCTGCTAAGGTATATAAGCTGGTGGGA
GAAAATGAAAACCTATATTTAAAAATGACGGACAGCCGGTATAAAGGGACCACCTATGATGTGGAACGGG
AAAAGGACATGATGCTATGGCTGGAAGGAAAGCTGCCTGTTCCAAAGGTCCTGCACTTTGAACGGCATGA
TGGCTGGAGCAATCTGCTCATGAGTGAGGCCGATGGCGTCCTTTGCTCGGAAGAGTATGAAGATGAACAA
AGCCCTGAAAAGATTATCGAGCTGTATGCGGAGTGCATCAGGCTCTTTCACTCCATCGACATATCGGATT
GTCCCTATACGAATAGCTTAGACAGCCGCTTAGCCGAATTGGATTACTTACTGAATAACGATCTGGCCGA
TGTGGATTGCGAAAACTGGGAAGAAGACACTCCATTTAAAGATCCGCGCGAGCTGTATGATTTTTTAAAG
ACGGAAAAGCCCGAAGAGGAACTTGTCTTTTCCCACGGCGACCTGGGAGACAGCAACATCTTTGTGAAAG
ATGGCAAAGTAAGTGGCTTTATTGATCTTGGGAGAAGCGGCAGGGCGGACAAGTGGTATGACATTGCCTT
CTGCGTCCGGTCGATCAGGGAGGATATCGGGGAAGAACAGTATGTCGAGCTATTTTTTGACTTACTGGGG
ATCAAGCCTGATTGGGAGAAAATAAAATATTATATTTTACTGGATGAATTGTTTTAGTACCTAGGGAAGG
TGCGAATAAGCGGGGAAATTCTTCTCGGCTGACTCAGTCATTTCATTTCTTCATGTTTGAGCCGATTTTT
TCTCCCGTAAATGCCTTGAATCAGCCTATTTAGACCGTTTCTTCGCCATTTAAGGCGTTATCCCCAGTTT
TTA
[978 nt withheld, positions 5534-6511]
GATGAACCCTGTTCTATGGCTCCAGATGACAAACATGATCTCATATCAGGGACTTGTTCGCACCTTCCCT
AGAATGCATGACCAAAATCCCTTAACGTGAGTTTTCGTTCCACTGAGCGTCAGACCCCGTAGAAAAGATC
AAAGGATCTTCTTGAGATCCTTTTTTTCTGCGCGTAATCTGCTGCTTGCAAACAAAAAAACCACCGCTAC
CAGCGGTGGTTTGTTTGCCGGATCAAGAGCTACCAACTCTTTTTCCGAAGGTAACTGGCTTCAGCAGAGC
GCAGATACCAAATACTGTCCTTCTAGTGTAGCCGTAGTTAGGCCACCACTTCAAGAACTCTGTAGCACCG
CCTACATACCTCGCTCTGCTAATCCTGTTACCAGTGGCTGCTGCCAGTGGCGATAAGTCGTGTCTTACCG
GGTTGGACTCAAGACGATAGTTACCGGATAAGGCGCAGCGGTCGGGCTGAACGGGGGGTTCGTGCACACA
GCCCAGCTTGGAGCGAACGACCTACACCGAACTGAGATACCTACAGCGTGAGCTATGAGAAAGCGCCACG
CTTCCCGAAGGGAGAAAGGCGGACAGGTATCCGGTAAGCGGCAGGGTCGGAACAGGAGAGCGCACGAGGG
AGCTTCCAGGGGGAAACGCCTGGTATCTTTATAGTCCTGTCGGGTTTCGCCACCTCTGACTTGAGCGTCG
ATTTTTGTGATGCTCGTCAGGGGGGCGGAGCCTATGGAAAAACGCCAGCAACGCGGCCTTTTTACGGTTC
CTGGCCTTTTGCTGGCCTTTTGCTCACATGTTCTTTCCTGCGTTATCCCCTGATTCTGTGGATAACCGTA
TTACCGCCTTTGAGTGAGCTGATACCGCTCGCCGCAGCCGAACGACCGAGCGCAGCGAGTCAGTGAGCGA
GGAAGCGGAAGAGCGCCTGATGCGGTATTTTCTCCTTACGCATCTGTGCGGTATTTCACACCGCATATGG
TGCACTCTCAGTACAATCTGCTCTGATGCCGCATAGTTAAGCCAGTATACACTCCGCTATCGCTACGTGA
CTGGGTCATGGCTGCGCCCCGACACCCGCCAACACCCGCTGACGCGCCCTGACGGGCTTGTCTGCTCCCG
GCATCCGCTTACAGACAAGCTGTGACCGTCTCCGGGAGCTGCATGTGTCAGAGGTTTTCACCGTCATCAC
CGAAACGCGCGAGGCAGGGTGCCTTGATGTGGGCGCCGGCGGTCGAGTGGCGACGGCGCGGCTTGTCCGC
GCCCTGGTAGATTGCCTGGCCGTAGGCCAGCCATTTTTGAGCGGCCAGCGGCCGCGATAGGCCGACGCGA
AGCGGCGGGGCGTAGGGAGCGCAGCGACCGAAGGGTAGGCGCTTTTTGCAGCTCTTCGGCTGTGCGCTGG
CCAGACAGTTATGCACAGGCCAGGCGGGTTTTAAGAGTTTTAATAAGTTTTAAAGAGTTTTAGGCGGAAA
AATCGCCTTTTTTCTCTTTTATATCAGTCACTTACATGTGTGACCGGTTCCCAATGTACGGCTTTGGGTT
CCCAATGTACGGGTTCCGGTTCCCAATGTACGGCTTTGGGTTCCCAATGTACGTGCTATCCACAGGAAAG
AGACCTTTTCGACCTTTTTCCCCTGCTAGGGCAATTTGCCCTAGCATCTGCTCCGTACATTAGGAACCGG
CGGATGCTTCGCCCTCGATCAGGTTGCGGTAGCGCATGACTAGGATCGGGCCAGCCTGCCCCGCCTCCTC
CTTCAAATCGTACTCCGGCAGGTCATTTGACCCGATCAGCTTGCGCACGGTGAAACAGAACTTCTTGAAC
TCTCCGGCGCTGCCACTGCGTTCGTAGATCGTCTTGAACAACCATCTGGCTTCTGCCTTGCCTGCGGCGC
GGCGTGCCAGGCGGTAGAGAAAACGGCCGATGCCGGGATCGATCAAAAAGTAATCGGGGTGAACCGTCAG
CACGTCCGGGTTCTTGCCTTCTGTGATCTCGCGGTACATCCAATCAGCTAGCTCGATCTCGATGTACTCC
GGCCGCCCGGTTTCGCTCTTTACGATCTTGTAGCGGCTAATCAAGGCTTCACCCTCGGATACCGTCACCA
GGCGGCCGTTCTTGGCCTTCTTCGTACGCTGCATGGCAACGTGCGTGGTGTTTAACCGAATGCAGGTTTC
TACCAGGTCGTCTTTCTGCTTTCCGCCATCGGCTCGCCGGCAGAACTTGAGTACGTCCGCAACGTGTGGA
CGGAACACGCGGCCGGGCTTGTCTCCCTTCCCTTCCCGGTATCGGTTCATGGATTCGGTTAGATGGGAAA
CCGCCATCAGTACCAGGTCGTAATCCCACACACTGGCCATGCCGGCCGGCCCTGCGGAAACCTCTACGTG
CCCGTCTGGAAGCTCGTAGCGGATCACCTCGCCAGCTCGTCGGTCACGCTTCGACAGACGGAAAACGGCC
ACGTCCATGATGCTGCGACTATCGCGGGTGCCCACGTCATAGAGCATCGGAACGAAAAAATCTGGTTGCT
CGTCGCCCTTGGGCGGCTTCCTAATCGACGGCGCACCGGCTGCCGGCGGTTGCCGGGATTCTTTGCGGAT
TCGATCAGCGGCCGCTTGCCACGATTCACCGGGGCGTGCTTCTGCCTCGATGCGTTGCCGCTGGGCGGCC
TGCGCGGCCTTCAACTTCTCCACCAGGTCATCACCCAGCGCCGCGCCGATTTGTACCGGGCCGGATGGTT
TGCGACCGCTCACGCCGATTCCTCGGGCTTGGGGGTTCCAGTGCCATTGCAGGGCCGGCAGGCAACCCAG
CCGCTTACGCCTGGCCAACCGCCCGTTCCTCCACACATGGGGCATTCCACGGCGTCGGTGCCTGGTTGTT
CTTGATTTTCCATGCCGCCTCCTTTAGCCGCTAAAATTCATCTACTCATTTATTCATTTGCTCATTTACT
CTGGTAGCTGCGCGATGTATTCAGATAGCAGCTCGGTAATGGTCTTGCCTTGGCGTACCGCGTACATCTT
CAGCTTGGTGTGATCCTCCGCCGGCAACTGAAAGTTGACCCGCTTCATGGCTGGCGTGTCTGCCAGGCTG
GCCAACGTTGCAGCCTTGCTGCTGCGTGCGCTCGGACGGCCGGCACTTAGCGTGTTTGTGCTTTTGCTCA
TTTTCTCTTTACCTCATTAACTCAAATGAGTTTTGATTTAATTTCAGCGGCCAGCGCCTGGACCTCGCGG
GCAGCGTCGCCCTCGGGTTCTGATTCAAGAACGGTTGTGCCGGCGGCGGCAGTGCCTGGGTAGCTCACGC
GCTGCGTGATACGGGACTCAAGAATGGGCAGCTCGTACCCGGCCAGCGCCTCGGCAACCTCACCGCCGAT
GCGCGTGCCTTTGATCGCCCGCGACACGACAAAGGCCGCTTGTAGCCTTCCATCCGTGACCTCAATGCGC
TGCTTAACCAGCTCCACCAGGTCGGCGGTGGCCCATATGTCGTAAGGGCTTGGCTGCACCGGAATCAGCA
CGAAGTCGGCTGCCTTGATCGCGGACACAGCCAAGTCCGCCGCCTGGGGCGCTCCGTCGATCACTACGAA
GTCGCGCCGGCCGATGGCCTTCACGTCGCGGTCAATCGTCGGGCGGTCGATGCCGACAACGGTTAGCGGT
TGATCTTCCCGCACGGCCGCCCAATCGCGGGCACTGCCCTGGGGATCGGAATCGACTAACAGAACATCGG
CCCCGGCGAGTTGCAGGGCGCGGGCTAGATGGGTTGCGATGGTCGTCTTGCCTGACCCGCCTTTCTGGTT
AAGTACAGCGATAACCTTCATGCGTTCCCCTTGCGTATTTGTTTATTTACTCATCGCATCATATACGCAG
CGACCGCATGACGCAAGCTGTTTTACTCAAATACACATCACCTTTTTAGACGGCGGCGCTCGGTTTCTTC
AGCGGCCAAGCTGGCCGGCCAGGCCGCCAGCTTGGCATCAGACAAACCGGCCAGGATTTCATGCAGCCGC
ACGGTTGAGACGTGCGCGGGCGGCTCGAACACGTACCCGGCCGCGATCATCTCCGCCTCGATCTCTTCGG
TAATGAAAAACGGTTCGTCCTGGCCGTCCTGGTGCGGTTTCATGCTTGTTCCTCTTGGCGTTCATTCTCG
GCGGCCGCCAGGGCGTCGGCCTCGGTCAATGCGTCCTCACGGAAGGCACCGCGCCGCCTGGCCTCGGTGG
GCGTCACTTCCTCGCTGCGCTCAAGTGCGCGGTACAGGGTCGAGCGATGCACGCCAAGCAGTGCAGCCGC
CTCTTTCACGGTGCGGCCTTCCTGGTCGATCAGCTCGCGGGCGTGCGCGATCTGTGCCGGGGTGAGGGTA
GGGCGGGGGCCAAACTTCACGCCTCGGGCCTTGGCGGCCTCGCGCCCGCTCCGGGTGCGGTCGATGATTA
GGGAACGCTCGAACTCGGCAATGCCGGCGAACACGGTCAACACCATGCGGCCGGCCGGCGTGGTGGTGTC
GGCCCACGGCTCTGCCAGGCTACGCAGGCCCGCGCCGGCCTCCTGGATGCGCTCGGCAATGTCCAGTAGG
TCGCGGGTGCTGCGGGCCAGGCGGTCTAGCCTGGTCACTGTCACAACGTCGCCAGGGCGTAGGTGGTCAA
GCATCCTGGCCAGCTCCGGGCGGTCGCGCCTGGTGCCGGTGATCTTCTCGGAAAACAGCTTGGTGCAGCC
GGCCGCGTGCAGTTCGGCCCGTTGGTTGGTCAAGTCCTGGTCGTCGGTGCTGACGCGGGCATAGCCCAGC
AGGCCAGCGGCGGCGCTCTTGTTCATGGCGTAATGTCTCCGGTTCTAGTCGCAAGTATTCTACTTTATGC
GACTAAAACACGCGACAAGAAAACGCCAGGAAAAGGGCAGGGCGGCAGCCTGTCGCGTAACTTAGGACTT
GTGCGACATGTCGTTTTCAGAAGACGGCTGCACTGAACGTCAGAAGCCGACTGCACTATAGCAGCGGAGG
GGTTGGATCAAAGTACTTTGATCCCGAGGGGAACCCTGTGGTTGGCATGCACATACAAATGGACGAACGG
ATAAACCTTTTCACGCCCTTTTAAATATCCGATTATTCTAATAAACGCTCTTTTCTCTTAGGTTTACCCG
CCAATATATCCTGTCAAACACTGATAGTTTAAACTGAAGGCGGGAAACGACAATCTGATCCAAGCTCAAG
CTGCTCTAGCATTCGCCATTCAGGCTGCGCAACTGTTGGGAAGGGCGATCGGTGCGGGCCTCTTCGCTAT
TACGCCAGCTGGCGAAAGGGGGATGTGCTGCAAGGCGATTAAGTTGGGTAACGCCAGGGTTTTCCCAGTC
ACGACGTT
