>Addgene plasmid #96990 | pMDC32-FIT2 | depositor partial sequence | sequence record 178556 | Insert sequence
ATGGATCACCTGGAGCGCTGCGCGTGGTTTCTCCGCGGGACGCTGGTGAGGGCGACGGTGCGGCGCCACC
TGCCCTGGGCGCTGGTGGCCGCCATGCTGGCGGGCTCGGTCGTCAAGGAGCTGTCCCCGCTGCCCGAGAG
CTACCTCAGCAACAAGCGCAACGTCCTCAACGTGTATTTTGTTAAATTGGCCTGGGCCTGGACAGTCTGT
CTCCTCCTGCCTTTCATTGCCCTTACCAACTACCACCTGACGGGCAAGACCAGCCTGGTCCTGCGGCGGT
TGAGCACCCTCCTCGTGGGCACAGCCATCTGGTATATCTGCACAGCCCTCTTCTCCAACATTGAGCACTA
TACAGGCAGCTGCTACCAGTCCCCGGCCCTGGAGGGCGTCAGACAGGAGCATCGCAGCAAGCAGCAGTGC
CACCGGGAAGGGGGCTTCTGGCATGGCTTTGACATCTCGGGCCACTCCTTCCTCTTGACCTTCTGTGCGC
TCATGATTGTGGAAGAGATGGCCGTGCTGCATGAGGTGAAGACGGACCGCGGCCACCACCTCCATGCCGC
CATCACCACCCTGGTTGTCGCCCTGGGTTTCCTGACCTTCATCTGGGTGTGGATGTTTCTGTGCACAGCC
GTTTATTTCCACGACTTGACCCAGAAAGTGTTCGGCACCATGTTTGGTTTGTTGGGCTGGTACGGAACAT
ATGGGTATTGGTATCTGAAGTCTTTCTCTCCAGGACTTCCTCCCCAGAGTTGTAGTTTGACTTTGAAGCG
AGATACTTACAAGAAATGA
